>Addgene plasmid #241084 | pDMJ2-SARS-CoV-2-Spike (BA.2.75-5d) | addgene full sequence | sequence record 486209 | Addgene NGS Result
ATGTTCGTGTTTCTGGTTCTTCTTCCCCTGGTGTCTAGTCAGTGCGTCAACTTGATCACGCGAACACAGC
TGTACACCAATTCCTTTACACGAGGCGTCTACTATCCCGACAAGGTGTTCCGAAGCAGTGTTTTGCACTC
CACGCAGGACCTTTTCTTGCCCTTCTTCTCAAATGTGACTTGGTTTCATGCAATACACGTATCCGGGACT
AATGGCATCAAGAGATTCGACAATCCCGTGTTGCCTTTTAACGACGGCGTGTATTTTGCCAGTACAGAAA
AGAGCAATATTATCCGGGGATGGATCTTCGGCACGACTCTGGATAGTAAAACACAATCCCTGCTGATCGT
GAATAATGCGACAAACGTCGTCATAAAAGTCTGCGAGTTCCAGTTCTGCAACGACCCTTTCCTCGACGTG
TATTACCATGAGAACAATAAATCTCGGAGCGAAAGTGAGCTGCGCGTGTACTCCAGTGCAAATAACTGTA
CTTTTGAGTACGTAAGCCAGCCTTTCCTGATGGACCTCGAAGGGAAACAGGGGAACTTTAAGAACCTGCG
CGAATTCGTGTTCAAGAACATCGACGGTTATTTTAAAATATACAGCAAGCACACCCCTGTGAACCTGGGC
AGAGATTTGCCACAAGGTTTTAGCGCCCTGGAACCCCTCGTGGACCTTCCTATCGGCATCAACATCACGC
GCTTCCAAACTCTGCTCGCACTGCATCGGTCTTATCTGACCCCTGGAGATTCATCCTCAAGCTGGACCGC
GGGTGCTGCTGCATATTATGTGGGATATCTGCAGCCTAGGACCTTCCTGCTCAAATACAACGAGAACGGC
ACCATCACTGACGCTGTTGATTGCGCGCTGGACCCATTGTCTGAAACCAAATGCACACTGAAAAGCTTCA
CAGTCGAGAAGGGCATTTACCAGACGAGCAACTTCAGAGTTCAGCCCACAGAGAGCATCGTTCGCTTCCC
CAACATTACCAATTTGTGCCCATTCCACGAGGTCTTTAACGCAACTAGATTTGCCAGTGTTTACGCCTGG
AACAGGAAACGGATATCCAATTGCGTGGCCGATTACAGCGTACTGTACAATTTCGCTCCCTTTTTCGCCT
TTAAATGCTACGGTGTCTCCCCTACGAAGCTGAATGATCTGTGCTTTACTAATGTCTATGCGGACAGCTT
CGTTATTAGAGGTAACGAGGTCAGCCAAATCGCCCCAGGGCAGACTGGAAACATAGCCGACTACAATTAC
AAACTGCCAGATGATTTCACCGGCTGCGTCATCGCCTGGAACTCCAATAAGCTCGATAGTAAAGTGAGCG
GCAATTACAACTATCTCTATAGGCTGTTTCGAAAGAGCAAGCTGAAACCTTTTGAGCGGGACATTTCAAC
AGAGATCTTCCAGGCCGGAAACAAGCCCTGCAACGGGGTCGCCGGGTTCAATTGTTACTTCCCGCTGCGG
AGCTATGGATTTCGGCCGACTTACGGCGTTGGCCACCAGCCATATCGGGTGGTGGTGCTGTCATTTGAGC
TGCTTCATGCGCCTGCTACAGTATGTGGGCCTAAAAAGTCTACCAATCTGGTGAAAAATAAGTGCGTGAA
CTTCAACTTCAATGGCCTCACCGGGACAGGCGTGTTGACAGAATCCAATAAGAAATTCCTGCCATTCCAG
CAGTTCGGCAGGGATATCGCAGACACGACCGATGCGGTGCGAGATCCCCAGACATTGGAGATTCTGGACA
TTACTCCTTGTTCTTTTGGAGGAGTGAGTGTTATTACTCCCGGCACAAATACCTCAAATCAAGTCGCTGT
GCTGTATCAAGGTGTAAACTGTACCGAGGTCCCCGTGGCTATTCACGCCGACCAGCTGACCCCAACATGG
CGGGTATACAGCACCGGTTCTAATGTATTCCAGACCAGAGCCGGCTGCCTCATTGGAGCCGAGTACGTGA
ACAACTCTTATGAATGTGATATACCGATTGGAGCAGGTATCTGCGCCTCTTATCAGACCCAGACAAAGAG
CCACAGAAGGGCTAGGAGCGTGGCCTCCCAGTCCATAATCGCCTATACAATGTCACTGGGGGCTGAAAAT
TCAGTGGCATACAGTAACAACTCTATCGCTATCCCCACAAATTTTACCATCTCTGTGACTACAGAGATCC
TGCCAGTGTCTATGACTAAAACCTCCGTGGACTGTACCATGTACATCTGTGGTGATAGCACCGAATGTTC
CAACCTGCTCCTGCAGTACGGCAGCTTCTGCACACAGCTGAAGAGGGCACTGACAGGAATCGCCGTCGAA
CAGGATAAGAACACTCAGGAGGTGTTTGCGCAGGTTAAGCAGATTTACAAGACGCCACCAATCAAGTACT
TCGGTGGGTTCAATTTCTCTCAAATTCTGCCTGATCCTTCTAAGCCATCTAAGCGGAGCTTTATAGAGGA
TTTGCTCTTTAATAAGGTGACCCTCGCCGATGCTGGATTTATTAAGCAGTATGGCGACTGTTTGGGAGAC
ATTGCTGCTCGCGATCTGATATGTGCCCAGAAATTCAACGGGCTGACCGTACTCCCACCGCTGCTCACTG
ATGAGATGATCGCACAATATACCAGCGCCCTGCTGGCCGGCACTATTACATCCGGCTGGACGTTCGGAGC
AGGAGCCGCACTGCAAATACCTTTTGCCATGCAGATGGCATATCGCTTCAATGGGATCGGGGTGACCCAG
AACGTCCTGTACGAAAACCAGAAACTTATCGCTAACCAGTTCAATTCCGCCATTGGTAAAATCCAGGACA
GCTTGAGTTCCACAGCCAGCGCCCTCGGGAAATTGCAAGATGTAGTCAATCACAATGCACAAGCCCTGAA
TACTCTCGTCAAGCAACTGTCATCCAAGTTCGGTGCTATATCCTCCGTGCTGAATGATATCCTTAGTAGA
TTGGATAAGGTGGAGGCAGAAGTCCAGATCGACCGGCTTATTACTGGAAGGCTGCAGAGTCTGCAGACGT
ACGTCACGCAGCAGCTTATCAGAGCCGCCGAGATTAGAGCATCTGCGAATCTGGCTGCTACAAAGATGAG
TGAATGCGTGCTCGGGCAATCAAAGCGGGTCGACTTTTGTGGGAAGGGGTACCACCTCATGAGCTTCCCC
CAATCCGCCCCACATGGCGTTGTGTTCCTGCATGTTACTTACGTTCCCGCTCAAGAGAAGAACTTTACTA
CCGCTCCGGCGATCTGCCACGACGGTAAGGCACACTTTCCACGCGAAGGCGTCTTTGTTAGCAATGGAAC
ACACTGGTTTGTTACCCAGAGGAACTTTTATGAGCCCCAGATAATCACAACCGACAACACATTCGTATCT
GGGAACTGTGACGTAGTTATTGGGATCGTGAACAACACCGTGTACGATCCTCTCCAACCGGAACTTGACT
CTTTCAAGGAGGAACTGGATAAGTACTTTAAGAATCACACCTCACCCGATGTTGACCTCGGCGACATTTC
AGGAATTAATGCTAGCGTGGTGAACATCCAGAAAGAGATTGATAGACTTAACGAAGTGGCCAAGAACCTC
AACGAATCACTTATTGACCTGCAGGAGCTGGGAAAATATGAGCAGTACATTAAATGGCCTTGGTACATTT
GGCTGGGCTTTATAGCAGGCCTGATCGCTATCGTCATGGTGACCATCATGCTTTGTTGTATGACTAGCTG
CTGCAGCTGCCTCAAGGGCTGTTGTAGCTGCGGCTCTTGCTGTAAATAATGATGAGGATCCAGATCTGCT
GTGCCTTCTAGTTGCCAGCCATCTGTTGTTTGCCCCTCCCCCGTGCCTTCCTTGACCCTGGAAGGTGCCA
CTCCCACTGTCCTTTCCTAATAAAATGAGGAAATTGCATCGCATTGTCTGAGTAGGTGTCATTCTATTCT
GGGGGGTGGGGTGGGGCAGGACAGCAAGGGGGAGGATTGGGAAGACAATAGCAGGCATGCTGGGGATGCG
GTGGGCTCTATGGGTACCCAGGTGCTGAAGAATTGACCCGGTTCCTCCTGGGCCAGAAAGAAGCAGGCAC
ATCCCCTTCTCTGTGACACACCCTGTCCACGCCCCTGGTTCTTAGTTCCAGCCCCACTCATAGGACACTC
ATAGCTCAGGAGGGCTCCGCCTTCAATCCCACCCGCTAAAGTACTTGGAGCGGTCTCTCCCTCCCTCATC
AGCCCACCAAACCAAACCTAGCCTCCAAGAGTGGGAAGAAATTAAAGCAAGATAGGCTATTAAGTGCAGA
GGGAGAGAAAATGCCTCCAACATGTGAGGAAGTAATGAGAGAAATCATAGAATTTTAAGGCCATGATTTA
AGGCCAATCGGAAAGAACATGTGAGCAAAAGGCCAGCAAAAGGCCAGGAACCGTAAAAAGGCCGCGTTGC
TGGCGTTTTTCCATAGGCTCCGCCCCCCTGACGAGCATCACAAAAATCGACGCTCAAGTCAGAGGTGGCG
AAACCCGACAGGACTATAAAGATACCAGGCGTTTCCCCCTGGAAGCTCCCTCGTGCGCTCTCCTGTTCCG
ACCCTGCCGCTTACCGGATACCTGTCCGCCTTTCTCCCTTCGGGAAGCGTGGCGCTTTCTCATAGCTCAC
GCTGTAGGTATCTCAGTTCGGTGTAGGTCGTTCGCTCCAAGCTGGGCTGTGTGCACGAACCCCCCGTTCA
GCCCGACCGCTGCGCCTTATCCGGTAACTATCGTCTTGAGTCCAACCCGGTAAGACACGACTTATCGCCA
CTGGCAGCAGCCACTGGTAACAGGATTAGCAGAGCGAGGTATGTAGGCGGTGCTACAGAGTTCTTGAAGT
GGTGGCCTAACTACGGCTACACTAGAAGAACAGTATTTGGTATCTGCGCTCTGCTGAAGCCAGTTACCTT
CGGAAAAAGAGTTGGTAGCTCTTGATCCGGCAAACAAACCACCGCTGGTAGCGGTGGTTTTTTTGTTTGC
AAGCAGCAGATTACGCGCAGAAAAAAAGGATCTCAAGAAGATCCTTTGATCTTTTCTACGGGGTCTGACG
CTCAGTGGAACGAAAACTCACGTTAAGGGATTTTGGTCATGAGATTATCAAAAAGGATCTTCACCTAGAT
CCTTTTAAATTAAAAATGAAGTTTTAAATCAATCTAAAGTATATATGAGTAAACTTGGTCTGACAGTTAC
CAATGCTTAATCAGTGAGGCACCTATCTCAGCGATCTGTCTATTTCGTTCATCCATAGTTGCCTGACTCC
CCGTCGTGTAGATAACTACGATACGGGAGGGCTTACCATCTGGCCCCAGTGCTGCAATGATACCGCGAGA
CCCACGCTCACCGGCTCCAGATTTATCAGCAATAAACCAGCCAGCCGGAAGGGCCGAGCGCAGAAGTGGT
CCTGCAACTTTATCCGCCTCCATCCAGTCTATTAATTGTTGCCGGGAAGCTAGAGTAAGTAGTTCGCCAG
TTAATAGTTTGCGCAACGTTGTTGCCATTGCTACAGGCATCGTGGTGTCACGCTCGTCGTTTGGTATGGC
TTCATTCAGCTCCGGTTCCCAACGATCAAGGCGAGTTACATGATCCCCCATGTTGTGCAAAAAAGCGGTT
AGCTCCTTCGGTCCTCCGATCGTTGTCAGAAGTAAGTTGGCCGCAGTGTTATCACTCATGGTTATGGCAG
CACTGCATAATTCTCTTACTGTCATGCCATCCGTAAGATGCTTTTCTGTGACTGGTGAGTACTCAACCAA
GTCATTCTGAGAATAGTGTATGCGGCGACCGAGTTGCTCTTGCCCGGCGTCAATACGGGATAATACCGCG
CCACATAGCAGAACTTTAAAAGTGCTCATCATTGGAAAACGTTCTTCGGGGCGAAAACTCTCAAGGATCT
TACCGCTGTTGAGATCCAGTTCGATGTAACCCACTCGTGCACCCAACTGATCTTCAGCATCTTTTACTTT
CACCAGCGTTTCTGGGTGAGCAAAAACAGGAAGGCAAAATGCCGCAAAAAAGGGAATAAGGGCGACACGG
AAATGTTGAATACTCATACTCTTCCTTTTTCAATATTATTGAAGCATTTATCAGGGTTATTGTCTCATGA
GCGGATACATATTTGAATGTATTTAGAAAAATAAACAAATAGGGGTTCCGCGCACATTTCCCCGAAAAGT
GCCACCTGACGTCCCAATGATTGCACCATATGCGGTGTGAAATACCGCACAGATGCGTAAGGAGAAAATA
CCGCATCAGATTGGCTATTGGCCATTGCATACGTTGTATCCATATCATAATATGTACATTTATATTGGCT
CATGTCCAACATTACCGCCATGTTGACATTGATTATTGACTAGTTATTAATAGTAATCAATTACGGGGTC
ATTAGTTCATAGCCCATATATGGAGTTCCGCGTTACATAACTTACGGTAAATGGCCCGCCTGGCTGACCG
CCCAACGACCCCCGCCCATTGACGTCAATAATGACGTATGTTCCCATAGTAACGCCAATAGGGACTTTCC
ATTGACGTCAATGGGTGGAGTATTTACGGTAAACTGCCCACTTGGCAGTACATCAAGTGTATCATATGCC
AAGTACGCCCCCTATTGACGTCAATGACGGTAAATGGCCCGCCTGGCATTATGCCCAGTACATGACCTTA
TGGGACTTTCCTACTTGGCAGTACATCTACGTATTAGTCATCGCTATTACCATGGTGATGCGGTTTTGGC
AGTACATCAATGGGCGTGGATAGCGGTTTGACTCACGGGGATTTCCAAGTCTCCACCCCATTGACGTCAA
TGGGAGTTTGTTTTGGCACCAAAATCAACGGGACTTTCCAAAATGTCGTAACAACTCCGCCCCATTGACG
CAAATGGGCGGTAGGCGTGTACGGTGGGAGGTCTATATAAGCAGAGCTCGTTTAGTGAACCGTCAGATCG
CCTGGAGACGCCATCCACGCTGTTTTGACCTCCATAGAAGACACCGGGACCGATCCAGCCTCCATCGGCT
CGCATCTCTCCTTCACGCGCCCGCCGCCCTACCTGAGGCCGCCATCCACGCCGGTTGAGTCGCGTTCTGC
CGCCTCCCGCCTGTGGTGCCTCCTGAACTGCGTCCGCCGTCTAGGTAAGTTTAAAGCTCAGGTCGAGACC
GGGCCTTTGTCCGGCGCTCCCTTGGAGCCTACCTAGACTCAGCCGGCTCTCCACGCTTTGCCTGACCCTG
CTTGCTCAACTCTAGTTAACGGTGGAGGGCAGTGTAGTCTGAGCAGTACTCGTTGCTGCCGCGCGCGCCA
CCAGACATAATAGCTGACAGACTAACAGACTGTTCCTTTCCATGGGTCTTTTCTGCAGTCACCGTCGTCG
ACACGTGTGATCAGATATCGCGGCCGCTCTAGA
Features (pLannotate 1.2.2; 10 found; start..end, strand, type, name):
      1..3756    +  CDS            S: SPIKE_SARS2 - Experimental evidence at protein level: Swiss-Prot protein existence level 1. [Spike glycoprotein]: May down-regulate host tetherin (BST2) by lysosomal degradation, thereby counteracting its antiviral activity. From Severe acute respiratory syndrome coronavirus 2 (2019-nCoV) (SARS-CoV-2).
   3779..4003    +  polyA_signal   bGH poly(A) signal: bovine growth hormone polyadenylation signal
   4418..5006    -  rep_origin     ori: high-copy-number ColE1/pMB1/pBR322/pUC origin of replication
   5177..6037    -  CDS            AmpR: β-lactamase; bla; confers resistance to ampicillin, carbenicillin, and related antibiotics
   6038..6142    -  promoter       AmpR promoter: bla
   6182..6239    +  misc_feature   bom (fragment): basis of mobility region from pBR322
   6325..6704    +  enhancer       CMV enhancer: human cytomegalovirus immediate early enhancer
   6705..6908    +  promoter       CMV promoter: human cytomegalovirus (CMV) immediate early promoter
   6997..7224    +  LTR            5' LTR (truncated) (fragment): truncated 5' long terminal repeat (LTR) from human T-cell leukemia virus (HTLV) type 1
   7228..7338    +  intron         CMV intron (fragment): modified intron A from human cytomegalovirus
