[The description below was written by a language model from this plasmid's Addgene catalogue record and pLannotate feature annotations shown in this document.]
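Description:
pDMJ2-SARS-CoV-2-Spike (BA.2.75-5d) is a mammalian expression plasmid of about 7.4 kb, built on the pDMJ2 backbone, that produces a variant SARS-CoV-2 spike glycoprotein for pseudotyping viral particles. It is propagated in E. coli as a high-copy plasmid through a ColE1/pUC-type origin of replication and is selected with ampicillin via a β-lactamase gene driven by its native bla promoter. A short fragment of the pBR322 basis-of-mobility region is also annotated in the backbone. No mammalian selection marker or mammalian origin appears in the feature table, which is consistent with use by transient transfection.

The expression cassette reads across the numbering origin of the circular sequence. The human cytomegalovirus immediate-early enhancer and promoter are followed by a fragment of the HTLV-1 5' LTR and a fragment of modified CMV intron A. These are leader elements commonly placed downstream of a promoter to improve transcript processing and translation. They lead into the spike open reading frame of roughly 3.76 kb, which is terminated by the bovine growth hormone polyadenylation signal. The insert was made by gene synthesis. It carries the set of substitutions and the small N-terminal deletion characteristic of an Omicron BA.2.75 background, together with further changes listed in the record, including A27L, T76I, M153S and Y473F. The associated publication title suggests these are computationally designed variants intended to mimic antibody escape. No epitope tag or reporter is annotated. The stated purpose is to supply spike as the envelope protein when generating pseudotyped virus, but the record does not name the packaging or reporter constructs it is paired with.
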