Addgene plasmid #241084: pDMJ2-SARS-CoV-2-Spike (BA.2.75-5d)
Purpose: Expresses SARS-CoV-2 spike (BA.2.75-5d) protein for creating pseudotyped virus
Depositing lab: Jeremy Luban. Depositing organization: University of Massachusetts, Worcester. Publication: Computationally designed proteins mimic antibody immune evasion in viral evolution. Youssef N, Gurev S, Ghantous F, Brock KP, Jaimes JA, Thadani NN, Dauphin A, Sherman AC, Yurkovetskiy L, Soto D, Estanboulieh R, Kotzen B, Notin P, Kollasch AW, Cohen AA, Dross SE, Erasmus J, Fuller DH, Bjorkman PJ, Lemieux JE, Luban J, Seaman MS, Marks DS. Immunity. 2025 May 6:S1074-7613(25)00178-5. doi: 10.1016/j.immuni.2025.04.015. PubMed 40345199.
Backbone
  Vector backbone: pDMJ2
  Vector type: Mammalian Expression
Growth in bacteria
  Bacterial resistance: Ampicillin, 100 μg/mL
  Growth temperature: 37°C
  Growth strain: DH5alpha
  Copy number: High Copy
Gene/Insert
  Gene/Insert name: Spike (BA.2.75-5d)
  Species: SARS-CoV-2
  Mutation: T19I,L24del,P25del,P26del,A27L,T76I,G142D,K147E,W152R,M153S,F157L,I210V,V213G,G257S,G339H,S371F,S373P,S375F,T376A,D405N,R408S,K417N,N440K,G446S,N460K,Y473F,S477N,T478K,E484A,Q493R,Q498R,N501Y,Y505H,D614G,H655Y,N679K,P681H,N764K,D796Y,Q954H,N969K
  Entrez Gene: S (a.k.a. GU280_gp02, spike glycoprotein)
  Cloning method: Gene Synthesis
Terms and licenses: Academic/Nonprofit Terms; Industry Terms: Not Available to Industry
How to cite: pDMJ2-SARS-CoV-2-Spike (BA.2.75-5d) was a gift from Jeremy Luban (Addgene plasmid # 241084 ; http://n2t.net/addgene:241084 ; RRID:Addgene_241084)
